>Addgene plasmid #143415 | TFORF0559 | addgene full sequence | sequence record 397895 | Addgene NGS Result
TTAATGTAGTCTTATGCAATACTCTTGTAGTCTTGCAACATGGTAACGATGAGTTAGCAACATGCCTTAC
AAGGAGAGAAAAAGCACCGTGCATGCCGATTGGTGGAAGTAAGGTGGTACGATCGTGCCTTATTAGGAAG
GCAACAGACGGGTCTGACATGGATTGGACGAACCACTGAATTGCCGCATTGCAGAGATATTGTATTTAAG
TGCCTAGCTCGATACATAAACGGGTCTCTCTGGTTAGACCAGATCTGAGCCTGGGAGCTCTCTGGCTAAC
TAGGGAACCCACTGCTTAAGCCTCAATAAAGCTTGCCTTGAGTGCTTCAAGTAGTGTGTGCCCGTCTGTT
GTGTGACTCTGGTAACTAGAGATCCCTCAGACCCTTTTAGTCAGTGTGGAAAATCTCTAGCAGTGGCGCC
CGAACAGGGACTTGAAAGCGAAAGGGAAACCAGAGGAGCTCTCTCGACGCAGGACTCGGCTTGCTGAAGC
GCGCACGGCAAGAGGCGAGGGGCGGCGACTGGTGAGTACGCCAAAAATTTTGACTAGCGGAGGCTAGAAG
GAGAGAGATGGGTGCGAGAGCGTCAGTATTAAGCGGGGGAGAATTAGATCGCGATGGGAAAAAATTCGGT
TAAGGCCAGGGGGAAAGAAAAAATATAAATTAAAACATATAGTATGGGCAAGCAGGGAGCTAGAACGATT
CGCAGTTAATCCTGGCCTGTTAGAAACATCAGAAGGCTGTAGACAAATACTGGGACAGCTACAACCATCC
CTTCAGACAGGATCAGAAGAACTTAGATCATTATATAATACAGTAGCAACCCTCTATTGTGTGCATCAAA
GGATAGAGATAAAAGACACCAAGGAAGCTTTAGACAAGATAGAGGAAGAGCAAAACAAAAGTAAGACCAC
CGCACAGCAAGCGGCCGCTGATCTTCAGACCTGGAGGAGGAGATATGAGGGACAATTGGAGAAGTGAATT
ATATAAATATAAAGTAGTAAAAATTGAACCATTAGGAGTAGCACCCACCAAGGCAAAGAGAAGAGTGGTG
CAGAGAGAAAAAAGAGCAGTGGGAATAGGAGCTTTGTTCCTTGGGTTCTTGGGAGCAGCAGGAAGCACTA
TGGGCGCAGCGTCAATGACGCTGACGGTACAGGCCAGACAATTATTGTCTGGTATAGTGCAGCAGCAGAA
CAATTTGCTGAGGGCTATTGAGGCGCAACAGCATCTGTTGCAACTCACAGTCTGGGGCATCAAGCAGCTC
CAGGCAAGAATCCTGGCTGTGGAAAGATACCTAAAGGATCAACAGCTCCTGGGGATTTGGGGTTGCTCTG
GAAAACTCATTTGCACCACTGCTGTGCCTTGGAATGCTAGTTGGAGTAATAAATCTCTGGAACAGATTTG
GAATCACACGACCTGGATGGAGTGGGACAGAGAAATTAACAATTACACAAGCTTAATACACTCCTTAATT
GAAGAATCGCAAAACCAGCAAGAAAAGAATGAACAAGAATTATTGGAATTAGATAAATGGGCAAGTTTGT
GGAATTGGTTTAACATAACAAATTGGCTGTGGTATATAAAATTATTCATAATGATAGTAGGAGGCTTGGT
AGGTTTAAGAATAGTTTTTGCTGTACTTTCTATAGTGAATAGAGTTAGGCAGGGATATTCACCATTATCG
TTTCAGACCCACCTCCCAACCCCGAGGGGACCCATGCATTGCATCTCAATTAGTCAGCAACCAGGTGTGG
AAAGTCCCCAGGCTCCCCAGCAGGCAGAAGTATGCAAAGCATGCGTCTCAATTAGTCAGCAACCATAGTC
CCGCCCCTAACTCCGCCCATCCCGCCCCTAACTCCGCCCAGTTCCGCCCATTCTCCGCCCCATGGCTGAC
TAATTTTTTTTATTTATGCAGAGGCCGAGGCCGCCTCGGCCTCTGAGCTATTCCAGAAGTAGTGAGGAGG
CTTTTTTGGAGGCCTAGGCTTTTGCAAAAAGCTTTCTAGAGGTACCACCGGAGCTTACCATGACCGAGTA
CAAGCCCACGGTGCGCCTCGCCACCCGCGACGACGTCCCCAGGGCCGTACGCACCCTCGCCGCCGCGTTC
GCCGACTACCCCGCCACGCGCCACACCGTCGATCCGGACCGCCACATCGAGCGGGTCACCGAGCTGCAAG
AACTCTTCCTCACGCGCGTCGGGCTCGACATCGGCAAGGTGTGGGTCGCGGACGACGGCGCCGCCGTGGC
GGTCTGGACCACGCCGGAGAGCGTCGAAGCGGGGGCGGTGTTCGCCGAGATCGGCCCGCGCATGGCCGAG
TTGAGCGGTTCCCGGCTGGCCGCGCAGCAACAGATGGAAGGCCTCCTGGCGCCGCACCGGCCCAAGGAGC
CCGCGTGGTTCCTGGCCACCGTCGGCGTCTCGCCCGACCACCAGGGCAAGGGTCTGGGCAGCGCCGTCGT
GCTCCCCGGAGTGGAGGCGGCCGAGCGCGCCGGGGTGCCCGCCTTCCTGGAGACCTCCGCGCCCCGCAAC
CTCCCCTTCTACGAGCGGCTCGGCTTCACCGTCACCGCCGACGTCGAGGTGCCCGAAGGACCGCGCACCT
GGTGCATGACCCGCAAGCCCGGTGCCAGTTAACGAATTCTAGATCTTGAGACAAATGGCAGTATTCATCC
ACAATTTTAAAAGAAAAGGGGGGATTGGGGGGTACAGTGCAGGGGAAAGAATAGTAGACATAATAGCAAC
AGACATACAAACTAAAGAATTACAAAAACAAATTACAAAAATTCAAAATTTTCGGGTTTATTACAGGGAC
AGCAGAGATCCACTTTGGCGCCGGCTCGAGGCCTGCAGGTGCAAAGATGGATAAAGTTTTAAACAGAGAG
GAATCTTTGCAGCTAATGGACCTTCTAGGTCTTGAAAGGAGTGGGAATTGGCTCCGGTGCCCGTCAGTGG
GCAGAGCGCACATCGCCCACAGTCCCCGAGAAGTTGGGGGGAGGGGTCGGCAATTGAACCGGTGCCTAGA
GAAGGTGGCGCGGGGTAAACTGGGAAAGTGATGTCGTGTACTGGCTCCGCCTTTTTCCCGAGGGTGGGGG
AGAACCGTATATAAGTGCAGTAGTCGCCGTGAACGTTCTTTTTCGCAACGGGTTTGCCGCCAGAACACAG
GTAAGTGCCGTGTGTGGTTCCCGCGGGCCTGGCCTCTTTACGGGTTATGGCCCTTGCGTGCCTTGAATTA
CTTCCACCTGGCTGCAGTACGTGATTCTTGATCCCGAGCTTCGGGTTGGAAGTGGGTGGGAGAGTTCGAG
GCCTTGCGCTTAAGGAGCCCCTTCGCCTCGTGCTTGAGTTGAGGCCTGGCCTGGGCGCTGGGGCCGCCGC
GTGCGAATCTGGTGGCACCTTCGCGCCTGTCTCGCTGCTTTCGATAAGTCTCTAGCCATTTAAAATTTTT
GATGACCTGCTGCGACGCTTTTTTTCTGGCAAGATAGTCTTGTAAATGCGGGCCAAGATCTGCACACTGG
TATTTCGGTTTTTGGGGCCGCGGGCGGCGACGGGGCCCGTGCGTCCCAGCGCACATGTTCGGCGAGGCGG
GGCCTGCGAGCGCGGCCACCGAGAATCGGACGGGGGTAGTCTCAAGCTGGCCGGCCTGCTCTGGTGCCTG
GCCTCGCGCCGCCGTGTATCGCCCCGCCCTGGGCGGCAAGGCTGGCCCGGTCGGCACCAGTTGCGTGAGC
GGAAAGATGGCCGCTTCCCGGCCCTGCTGCAGGGAGCTCAAAATGGAGGACGCGGCGCTCGGGAGAGCGG
GCGGGTGAGTCACCCACACAAAGGAAAAGGGCCTTTCCGTCCTCAGCCGTCGCTTCATGTGACTCCACGG
AGTACCGGGCGCCGTCCAGGCACCTCGATTAGTTCTCGAGCTTTTGGAGTACGTCGTCTTTAGGTTGGGG
GGAGGGGTTTTATGCGATGGAGTTTCCCCACACTGAGTGGGTGGAGACTGAAGTTAGGCCAGCTTGGCAC
TTGATGTAATTCTCCTTGGAATTTGCCCTTTTTGAGTTTGGATCTTGGTTCATTCTCAAGCCTCAGACAG
TGGTTCAAAGTTTTTTTCTTCCATTTCAGGTGTCGTGAGGCTAGCACCGCCACCATGATGCAGGCCCAGG
AATCCCTAACACTGGAGGATGTGGCTGTGGACTTCACCTGGGAGGAGTGGCAGTTCCTGAGCCCTGCTCA
GAAGGACCTGTACCGGGACGTGATGTTGGAGAACTACAGCAACCTGGTGGCAGTGGGGTATCAAGCCAGC
AAACCAGATGCACTCTCCAAATTGGAACGAGGAGAAGAAACTTGCACAACAGAAGATGAAATCTACTCTC
GAATCTGTTCTGAAATCAGGAAAATTGATGATCCTCTGCAGCATCACTTGCAAAATCAAAGTATTCAGAA
GAGTGTGAAACAGTGCCATGAACAGAATATGTTTGGAAATATTGTTAATCAGAACAAAGGTCATTTCCTG
CTGAAGCAAGATTGTGATACGTTTGACTTACATGAAAAACCTTTAAAATCAAATTTAAGTTTTGAAAACC
AGAAAAGGAGCTCTGGCCTAAAGAACTCTGCTGAGTTTAATAGAGATGGGAAATCCCTTTTTCATGCTAA
CCATAAACAATTTTATACTGAAATGAAGTTTCCTGCAATTGCAAAACCTATTAATAAGTCCCAGTTCATT
AAGCAACAGAGAACTCACAACATAGAGAATGCCCATGTATGCAGTGAATGTGGGAAAGCCTTCCTCAAGT
TGTCTCAGTTTATTGATCATCAGAGAGTTCACACTGGAGAAAAACCTCATGTATGCAGTATGTGTGGGAA
AGCTTTCTCCAGAAAATCCAGACTAATGGACCATCAGAGAACTCATACAGAACTGAAACATTATGAATGC
ACTGAATGTGACAAAACCTTCCTCAAGAAATCACAGCTCAATATACATCAGAAAACTCATATGGGAGGGA
AACCTTACACATGTAGCCAATGTGGGAAAGCCTTCATCAAGAAGTGTCGGCTCATTTATCATCAACGAAC
TCATACAGGAGAGAAACCCCATGGATGCAGTGTATGTGGGAAGGCCTTCTCTACAAAGTTCAGTCTCACT
ACACATCAGAAAACTCATACAGGAGAAAAACCTTATATATGTAGTGAATGTGGAAAAGGCTTCATTGAGA
AGAGGCGTCTTACTGCACATCATCGAACTCATACTGGTGAGAAACCCTTTATATGCAATAAATGTGGGAA
AGGCTTCACCTTGAAGAACAGTCTTATCACACATCAGCAAACTCATACAGGAGAGAAATTATATACATGT
AGTGAATGTGGAAAAGGCTTTTCAATGAAGCACTGTCTCATGGTACATCAACGAACTCATACTGGAGAGA
AACCTTATAAATGCAATGAGTGTGGAAAGGGCTTCGCTTTGAAGAGCCCACTCATCAGACATCAGCGAAC
ACATACTGGAGAGAAACCCTATGTATGCACCGAATGTCGAAAAGGTTTCACCATGAAGAGTGACCTCATT
GTACATCAGCGAACTCATACTGCAGAGAAGCCATATATATGCAATGATTGTGGAAAAGGCTTCACTGTGA
AGAGCCGCCTTATTGTGCATCAGCGAACTCATACTGGAGAAAAACCCTATGTATGTGGTGAGTGTGGAAA
AGGCTTTCCAGCAAAGATCCGGCTAATGGGACATCAACGAACTCATACAGGAGAGAAACCTTATATTTGC
AATGAGTGTGGAAAAGGCTTCACTGAGAAGAGTCATCTCAATGTACATCGGCGCACTCATACAGGAGAGA
AACCCTATGTATGCAGTGAATGTGGCAAAGGCTTAACTGGGAAAAGCATGCTCATTGCACATCAGCGAAC
TCATACTGGGGAGAAACCTTATATATGCAATGAATGTGGAAAGGGCTTCACCATGAAGAGTACTCTCAGT
ATACATCAGCAAACTCATACTGGAGAGAAGCCATACAAATGCAATGAATGTGATAAAACCTTCAGGAAGA
AGACATGCCTCATACAACATCAGCGATTTCACACAGGAAAGACTTCCTTTGCATGTACTGAATGTGGAAA
ATTCTCTTTGCGCAAAAATGATCTTATTACACATCAGAGAATTCACACAGGAGAGAAACCGTACAAATGC
AGTGACTGCGGGAAAGCCTTCACTACAAAATCAGGGCTCAATGTTCATCAAAGAAAACATACAGGAGAGA
GGCCCTATGGATGTAGTGATTGTGGGAAAGCTTTTGCGCACTTGTCTATCCTTGTTAAACACAGGAGAAT
TCACAGGTAGTAATGAACTAGTCCGTAACTTGAAAGTATTTCGATTTCTTGGCTTTATATATCTTGTGGA
AAGGACGATGGCAGGGTATGATCTAGGAATATACGCGTTAAGTCGACAATCAACCTCTGGATTACAAAAT
TTGTGAAAGATTGACTGGTATTCTTAACTATGTTGCTCCTTTTACGCTATGTGGATACGCTGCTTTAATG
CCTTTGTATCATGCTATTGCTTCCCGTATGGCTTTCATTTTCTCCTCCTTGTATAAATCCTGGTTGCTGT
CTCTTTATGAGGAGTTGTGGCCCGTTGTCAGGCAACGTGGCGTGGTGTGCACTGTGTTTGCTGACGCAAC
CCCCACTGGTTGGGGCATTGCCACCACCTGTCAGCTCCTTTCCGGGACTTTCGCTTTCCCCCTCCCTATT
GCCACGGCGGAACTCATCGCCGCCTGCCTTGCCCGCTGCTGGACAGGGGCTCGGCTGTTGGGCACTGACA
ATTCCGTGGTGTTGTCGGGGAAATCATCGTCCTTTCCTTGGCTGCTCGCCTGTGTTGCCACCTGGATTCT
GCGCGGGACGTCCTTCTGCTACGTCCCTTCGGCCCTCAATCCAGCGGACCTTCCTTCCCGCGGCCTGCTG
CCGGCTCTGCGGCCTCTTCCGCGTCTTCGCCTTCGCCCTCAGACGAGTCGGATCTCCCTTTGGGCCGCCT
CCCCGCGTCGACTTTAAGACCAATGACTTACAAGGCAGCTGTAGATCTTAGCCACTTTTTAAAAGAAAAG
GGGGGACTGGAAGGGCTAATTCACTCCCAACGAAGACAAGATCTGCTTTTTGCTTGTACTGGGTCTCTCT
GGTTAGACCAGATCTGAGCCTGGGAGCTCTCTGGCTAACTAGGGAACCCACTGCTTAAGCCTCAATAAAG
CTTGCCTTGAGTGCTTCAAGTAGTGTGTGCCCGTCTGTTGTGTGACTCTGGTAACTAGAGATCCCTCAGA
CCCTTTTAGTCAGTGTGGAAAATCTCTAGCAGTACGTATAGTAGTTCATGTCATCTTATTATTCAGTATT
TATAACTTGCAAAGAAATGAATATCAGAGAGTGAGAGGAACTTGTTTATTGCAGCTTATAATGGTTACAA
ATAAAGCAATAGCATCACAAATTTCACAAATAAAGCATTTTTTTCACTGCATTCTAGTTGTGGTTTGTCC
AAACTCATCAATGTATCTTATCATGTCTGGCTCTAGCTATCCCGCCCCTAACTCCGCCCATCCCGCCCCT
AACTCCGCCCAGTTCCGCCCATTCTCCGCCCCATGGCTGACTAATTTTTTTTATTTATGCAGAGGCCGAG
GCCGCCTCGGCCTCTGAGCTATTCCAGAAGTAGTGAGGAGGCTTTTTTGGAGGCCTAGGGACGTACCCAA
TTCGCCCTATAGTGAGTCGTATTACGCGCGCTCACTGGCCGTCGTTTTACAACGTCGTGACTGGGAAAAC
CCTGGCGTTACCCAACTTAATCGCCTTGCAGCACATCCCCCTTTCGCCAGCTGGCGTAATAGCGAAGAGG
CCCGCACCGATCGCCCTTCCCAACAGTTGCGCAGCCTGAATGGCGAATGGG
[124 nt withheld, positions 7892-8015]
C
[91 nt withheld, positions 8017-8107]
A
[49 nt withheld, positions 8109-8157]
CCTTTGACGTTGGAGTCCACGTTCTTT
[37 nt withheld, positions 8185-8221]
ACCCTATCTCGGTCTATTCTTTTGATTTATAAGGGATTTTGCCGATTTCGGCCTATTGGTTAAAAAATGA
GCTGATTTAACAAAAATTTAACGCGAATTTTAACAAAATATTAACGCTTACAATTTAGGTGGCACTTTTC
GGGGAAATGTGCGCGGAACCCCTATTTGTTTATTTTTCTAAATACATTCAAATATGTATCCGCTCATGAG
ACAATAACCCTGATAAATGCTTCAATAATATTGAAAAAGGAAGAGTATGAGTATTCAACATTTCCGTGTC
GCCCTTATTCCCTTTTTTGCGGCATTTTGCCTTCCTGTTTTTGCTCACCCAGAAACGCTGGTGAAAGTAA
AAGATGCTGAAGATCAGTTGGGTGCACGAGTGGGTTACATCGAACTGGATCTCAACAGCGGTAAGATCCT
TGAGAGTTTTCGCCCCGAAGAACGTTTTCCAATGATGAGCACTTTTAAAGTTCTGCTATGTGGCGCGGTA
TTATCCCGTATTGACGCCGGGCAAGAGCAACTCGGTCGCCGCATACACTATTCTCAGAATGACTTGGTTG
AGTACTCACCAGTCACAGAAAAGCATCTTACGGATGGCATGACAGTAAGAGAATTATGCAGTGCTGCCAT
AACCATGAGTGATAACACTGCGGCCAACTTACTTCTGACAACGATCGGAGGACCGAAGGAGCTAACCGCT
TTTTTGCACAACATGGGGGATCATGTAACTCGCCTTGATCGTTGGGAACCGGAGCTGAATGAAGCCATAC
CAAACGACGAGCGTGACACCACGATGCCTGTAGCAATGGCAACAACGTTGCGCAAACTATTAACTGGCGA
ACTACTTACTCTAGCTTCCCGGCAACAATTAATAGACTGGATGGAGGCGGATAAAGTTGCAGGACCACTT
CTGCGCTCGGCCCTTCCGGCTGGCTGGTTTATTGCTGATAAATCTGGAGCCGGTGAGCGTGGGTCTCGCG
GTATCATTGCAGCACTGGGGCCAGATGGTAAGCCCTCCCGTATCGTAGTTATCTACACGACGGGGAGTCA
GGCAACTATGGATGAACGAAATAGACAGATCGCTGAGATAGGTGCCTCACTGATTAAGCATTGGTAACTG
TCAGACCAAGTTTACTCATATATACTTTAGATTGATTTAAAACTTCATTTTTAATTTAAAAGGATCTAGG
TGAAGATCCTTTTTGATAATCTCATGACCAAAATCCCTTAACGTGAGTTTTCGTTCCACTGAGCGTCAGA
CCCCGTAGAAAAGATCAAAGGATCTTCTTGAGATCCTTTTTTTCTGCGCGTAATCTGCTGCTTGCAAACA
AAAAAACCACCGCTACCAGCGGTGGTTTGTTTGCCGGATCAAGAGCTACCAACTCTTTTTCCGAAGGTAA
CTGGCTTCAGCAGAGCGCAGATACCAAATACTGTTCTTCTAGTGTAGCCGTAGTTAGGCCACCACTTCAA
GAACTCTGTAGCACCGCCTACATACCTCGCTCTGCTAATCCTGTTACCAGTGGCTGCTGCCAGTGGCGAT
AAGTCGTGTCTTACCGGGTTGGACTCAAGACGATAGTTACCGGATAAGGCGCAGCGGTCGGGCTGAACGG
GGGGTTCGTGCACACAGCCCAGCTTGGAGCGAACGACCTACACCGAACTGAGATACCTACAGCGTGAGCT
ATGAGAAAGCGCCACGCTTCCCGAAGGGAGAAAGGCGGACAGGTATCCGGTAAGCGGCAGGGTCGGAACA
GGAGAGCGCACGAGGGAGCTTCCAGGGGGAAACGCCTGGTATCTTTATAGTCCTGTCGGGTTTCGCCACC
TCTGACTTGAGCGTCGATTTTTGTGATGCTCGTCAGGGGGGCGGAGCCTATGGAAAAACGCCAGCAACGC
GGCCTTTTTACGGTTCCTGGCCTTTTGCTGGCCTTTTGCTCACATGTTCTTTCCTGCGTTATCCCCTGAT
TCTGTGGATAACCGTATTACCGCCTTTGAGTGAGCTGATACCGCTCGCCGCAGCCGAACGACCGAGCGCA
GCGAGTCAGTGAGCGAGGAAGCGGAAGAGCGCCCAATACGCAAACCGCCTCTCCCCGCGCGTTGGCCGAT
TCATTAATGCAGCTGGCACGACAGGTTTCCCGACTGGAAAGCGGGCAGTGAGCGCAACGCAATTAATGTG
AGTTAGCTCACTCATTAGGCACCCCAGGCTTTACACTTTATGCTTCCGGCTCGTATGTTGTGTGGAATTG
TGAGCGGATAACAATTTCACACAGGAAACAGCTATGACCATGATTACGCCAAGCGCGCAATTAACCCTCA
CTAAAGGGAACAAAAGCTGGAGCTGCAAGC
Features (pLannotate 1.2.2; 31 found; start..end, strand, type, name):
      5..231     +  promoter       RSV promoter: Rous sarcoma virus enhancer/promoter
    232..412     +  LTR            5' LTR (truncated): truncated 5' long terminal repeat (LTR) from HIV-1
    459..584     +  misc_feature   HIV-1 Ψ: packaging signal of human immunodeficiency virus type 1
    568..931     +  CDS            HIV-1 gag (fragment): gag protein from human immunodeficiency virus 1; gag
   1077..1310    +  misc_feature   RRE: The Rev response element (RRE) of HIV-1 allows for Rev-dependent mRNA export from the nucleus to the cytoplasm.
   1687..1713    +  CDS            Rev (fragment): human immunodeficiency virus 1 (HIV-1) Rev protein; rev; enhances nuclear export of unspliced and incompletely spliced viral mRNAs
   1720..1743    +  promoter       SV40 promoter (fragment): SV40 early promoter
   1744..1815    +  promoter       SV40 promoter (fragment): SV40 enhancer and early promoter
   1839..1974    +  rep_origin     SV40 ori: SV40 origin of replication
   2020..2616    +  CDS            PuroR (fragment): puromycin N-acetyltransferase; pac from Streptomyces; confers resistance to puromycin
   2665..2782    +  misc_feature   cPPT/CTS: central polypurine tract and central termination sequence of HIV-1
   2847..2913    +  CDS            small t antigen (fragment): SV40 (simian virus 40) small t antigen
   2920..4098    +  promoter       EF-1α promoter: strong constitutive promoter for human elongation factor EF-1α
   4115..4759    +  CDS            ZNF649 (fragment): ZN649_HUMAN - Experimental evidence at protein level: Swiss-Prot protein existence level 1. Transcriptional repressor. Regulator of transcriptional factor complexes and may suppress SRE and AP-1 transcription activities mediated by growth factor signaling pathways. From Homo sapiens (Human).
   6323..6376    +  promoter       U6 promoter (fragment): RNA polymerase III promoter for human U6 snRNA
   6418..7006    +  misc_feature   WPRE: woodchuck hepatitis virus posttranscriptional regulatory element
   7057..7076    +  misc_feature   cPPT/CTS (fragment): central polypurine tract and central termination sequence of HIV-1
   7078..7311    +  LTR            3' LTR (ΔU3): self-inactivating 3' long terminal repeat (LTR) from HIV-1
   7389..7510    +  polyA_signal   SV40 poly(A) signal: SV40 polyadenylation signal
   7550..7685    +  rep_origin     SV40 ori: SV40 origin of replication
   7706..7724    -  promoter       T7 promoter: promoter for bacteriophage T7 RNA polymerase
   7732..7887    +  CDS            lacZα (fragment): LacZα fragment of β-galactosidase; lacZ fragment
   7892..8320    +  rep_origin     f1 ori (sequence partly withheld): f1 bacteriophage origin of replication; arrow indicates direction of (+) strand synthesis
   8373..8477    +  promoter       AmpR promoter: bla
   8478..9338    +  CDS            AmpR: β-lactamase; bla; confers resistance to ampicillin, carbenicillin, and related antibiotics
   9509..10097   +  rep_origin     ori: high-copy-number ColE1/pMB1/pBR322/pUC origin of replication
  10280..10372   +  CDS            lacI (fragment): lac repressor; lacI; The lac repressor binds to the lac operator to inhibit transcription in E. coli. This inhibition can be relieved by adding lactose or isopropyl-β-D-thiogalactopyranoside (IPTG).
  10385..10406   +  protein_bind   CAP binding site: CAP binding activates transcription in the presence of cAMP. E. coli catabolite activator protein
  10421..10451   +  promoter       lac promoter: promoter for the E. coli lac operon
  10459..10475   +  protein_bind   lac operator: The lac repressor binds to the lac operator to inhibit transcription in E. coli. This inhibition can be relieved by adding lactose or isopropyl-β-D-thiogalactopyranoside (IPTG). lac repressor encoded by lacI
  10520..10538   +  promoter       T3 promoter: promoter for bacteriophage T3 RNA polymerase
