[The description below was written by a language model from this plasmid's Addgene catalogue record and pLannotate feature annotations shown in this document.]
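Description:
TFORF0559 is a lentiviral mammalian expression plasmid built on the pLX_TRC317 backbone. It carries the human zinc-finger transcription factor ZNF615 as one member of a barcoded transcription factor ORF collection. It is propagated in E. coli through a high-copy ColE1/pUC-type origin with ampicillin selection (AmpR), and it also retains an f1 origin and remnants of a lac/lacZα cloning region flanked by T7 and T3 promoters. The depositor warns that the plasmid can recombine, as lentiviral constructs with repeated LTRs often do.

The viral portion has a third-generation, self-inactivating layout. An RSV promoter drives a truncated HIV-1 5' LTR, followed by the Ψ packaging signal with a gag fragment, the RRE for Rev-dependent nuclear export, a cPPT/CTS element, and a ΔU3 3' LTR followed by an SV40 poly(A) signal. Two cassettes lie between the LTRs. An SV40 promoter drives puromycin N-acetyltransferase for selecting transduced cells, and the strong constitutive EF-1α promoter drives the synthesized ZNF615 ORF, with a WPRE downstream to enhance transcript expression. The automated annotation labels only the first part of the ORF, and it does so as a fragment of ZNF649. This most likely reflects similarity between related zinc-finger proteins rather than a different insert, since the catalogue identifies the gene as ZNF615. The unique 24-bp barcode described for the collection is not annotated in the feature table, so its position is not stated.

The construct is intended for overexpressing ZNF615 in mammalian cells. In pooled screens, such as those for directed differentiation, the barcode identifies which transcription factor each cell received.
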