Addgene plasmid #143415: TFORF0559
Purpose: Lentiviral vector for overexpressing transcription factor ORFs with unique 24-bp barcodes. Barcodes facilitate identification of transcription factors in pooled screens.
Depositing lab: Feng Zhang. Depositing organization: Broad Institute. Publication: A transcription factor atlas of directed differentiation. Joung J, Ma S, Tay T, Geiger-Schuller KR, Kirchgatterer PC, Verdine VK, Guo B, Arias-Garcia MA, Allen WE, Singh A, Kuksenko O, Abudayyeh OO, Gootenberg JS, Fu Z, Macrae RK, Buenrostro JD, Regev A, Zhang F. Cell. 2023 Jan 5;186(1):209-229.e26. doi: 10.1016/j.cell.2022.11.026. PubMed 36608654.
Backbone
  Vector backbone: pLX_TRC317
  Backbone manufacturer: Broad Institute Genetic Perturbation Platform
  Backbone size w/o insert (bp): 8264
  Vector type: Mammalian Expression, Lentiviral
  Selectable markers: Puromycin
Growth in bacteria
  Bacterial resistance: Ampicillin, 100 μg/mL
  Growth temperature: 37°C
  Growth strain: NEB Stable
  Copy number: High Copy
Gene/Insert
  Gene/Insert name: ZNF615
  Species: H. sapiens (human)
  Insert size (bp): 2297
  Entrez Gene: ZNF615
  Promoter: EF1a
  Cloning method: Unknown
  Sequencing primers: 5′ GGGTGGAGACTGAAGTTAGGCCAG; 3′ CACATAGCGTAAAAGGAGCAACATAG
Terms and licenses: Academic/Nonprofit Terms; Industry Terms: Not Available to Industry
Depositor comments: XM_017026649,XM_017026648,NM_198480,NM_001321320,ENST00000602063,ENST00000376716 . The transcription factor ORF portion of this plasmid was synthesized by Genewiz. Please test multiple small colonies in case of plasmid recombination. To make this collection available in a timely manner, a portion of this collection was not fully sequenced by Addgene. If an Addgene verified full plasmid sequence is not available, please contact us prior to placing an order to request the full sequence.
How to cite: TFORF0559 was a gift from Feng Zhang (Addgene plasmid # 143415 ; http://n2t.net/addgene:143415 ; RRID:Addgene_143415)
