>Addgene plasmid #143415 | TFORF0559 | depositor partial sequence | sequence record 282383 | Insert
ACCGCCACCATGATGCAGGCCCAGGAATCCCTAACACTGGAGGATGTGGCTGTGGACTTCACCTGGGAGG
AGTGGCAGTTCCTGAGCCCTGCTCAGAAGGACCTGTACCGGGACGTGATGTTGGAGAACTACAGCAACCT
GGTGGCAGTGGGGTATCAAGCCAGCAAACCAGATGCACTCTCCAAATTGGAACGAGGAGAAGAAACTTGC
ACAACAGAAGATGAAATCTACTCTCGAATCTGTTCTGAAATCAGGAAAATTGATGATCCTCTGCAGCATC
ACTTGCAAAATCAAAGTATTCAGAAGAGTGTGAAACAGTGCCATGAACAGAATATGTTTGGAAATATTGT
TAATCAGAACAAAGGTCATTTCCTGCTGAAGCAAGATTGTGATACGTTTGACTTACATGAAAAACCTTTA
AAATCAAATTTAAGTTTTGAAAACCAGAAAAGGAGCTCTGGCCTAAAGAACTCTGCTGAGTTTAATAGAG
ATGGGAAATCCCTTTTTCATGCTAACCATAAACAATTTTATACTGAAATGAAGTTTCCTGCAATTGCAAA
ACCTATTAATAAGTCCCAGTTCATTAAGCAACAGAGAACTCACAACATAGAGAATGCCCATGTATGCAGT
GAATGTGGGAAAGCCTTCCTCAAGTTGTCTCAGTTTATTGATCATCAGAGAGTTCACACTGGAGAAAAAC
CTCATGTATGCAGTATGTGTGGGAAAGCTTTCTCCAGAAAATCCAGACTAATGGACCATCAGAGAACTCA
TACAGAACTGAAACATTATGAATGCACTGAATGTGACAAAACCTTCCTCAAGAAATCACAGCTCAATATA
CATCAGAAAACTCATATGGGAGGGAAACCTTACACATGTAGCCAATGTGGGAAAGCCTTCATCAAGAAGT
GTCGGCTCATTTATCATCAACGAACTCATACAGGAGAGAAACCCCATGGATGCAGTGTATGTGGGAAGGC
CTTCTCTACAAAGTTCAGTCTCACTACACATCAGAAAACTCATACAGGAGAAAAACCTTATATATGTAGT
GAATGTGGAAAAGGCTTCATTGAGAAGAGGCGTCTTACTGCACATCATCGAACTCATACTGGTGAGAAAC
CCTTTATATGCAATAAATGTGGGAAAGGCTTCACCTTGAAGAACAGTCTTATCACACATCAGCAAACTCA
TACAGGAGAGAAATTATATACATGTAGTGAATGTGGAAAAGGCTTTTCAATGAAGCACTGTCTCATGGTA
CATCAACGAACTCATACTGGAGAGAAACCTTATAAATGCAATGAGTGTGGAAAGGGCTTCGCTTTGAAGA
GCCCACTCATCAGACATCAGCGAACACATACTGGAGAGAAACCCTATGTATGCACCGAATGTCGAAAAGG
TTTCACCATGAAGAGTGACCTCATTGTACATCAGCGAACTCATACTGCAGAGAAGCCATATATATGCAAT
GATTGTGGAAAAGGCTTCACTGTGAAGAGCCGCCTTATTGTGCATCAGCGAACTCATACTGGAGAAAAAC
CCTATGTATGTGGTGAGTGTGGAAAAGGCTTTCCAGCAAAGATCCGGCTAATGGGACATCAACGAACTCA
TACAGGAGAGAAACCTTATATTTGCAATGAGTGTGGAAAAGGCTTCACTGAGAAGAGTCATCTCAATGTA
CATCGGCGCACTCATACAGGAGAGAAACCCTATGTATGCAGTGAATGTGGCAAAGGCTTAACTGGGAAAA
GCATGCTCATTGCACATCAGCGAACTCATACTGGGGAGAAACCTTATATATGCAATGAATGTGGAAAGGG
CTTCACCATGAAGAGTACTCTCAGTATACATCAGCAAACTCATACTGGAGAGAAGCCATACAAATGCAAT
GAATGTGATAAAACCTTCAGGAAGAAGACATGCCTCATACAACATCAGCGATTTCACACAGGAAAGACTT
CCTTTGCATGTACTGAATGTGGAAAATTCTCTTTGCGCAAAAATGATCTTATTACACATCAGAGAATTCA
CACAGGAGAGAAACCGTACAAATGCAGTGACTGCGGGAAAGCCTTCACTACAAAATCAGGGCTCAATGTT
CATCAAAGAAAACATACAGGAGAGAGGCCCTATGGATGTAGTGATTGTGGGAAAGCTTTTGCGCACTTGT
CTATCCTTGTTAAACACAGGAGAATTCACAGGTAGTAATGAACTAGTCCGTAACTTGAAAGTATTTCGAT
TTCTTGGCTTTATATATCTTGTGGAAAGGACGATGGCAGGGTATGATCTAGGAATAT
