>Addgene plasmid #143415 | TFORF0559 | depositor partial sequence | sequence record 282384 | Barcode
TGGCAGGGTATGATCTAGGAATAT
